>Addgene plasmid #136605 | pET-11a (D3 - I7L) | addgene full sequence | sequence record 315331 | Addgene NGS Result
TAATACGACTCACTATAGGGGAATTGTGAGCGGATAACAATTCCCCTCTAGAAATAATTTTGTTTAACTT
TAAGAAGGAGATATACATATGCACCACCATCACCATCACGGCATGACTTTTAAGCTTATCCTGAACGGTA
AAACCCTGAAGGGTGAAACCACCACCGAGGCCGTGGATGCTGCGACGGCGGAAAAGGTTTTCAAACAGTA
CTTTAACGACAATGGCCTGGACGGTGAGTGGACGTATGACGATGCAACGAAAACCTTCACGATCACCGAG
TAAGGATCCGGCTGCTAACAAAGCCCGAAAGGAAGCTGAGTTGGCTGCTGCCACCGCTGAGCAATAACTA
GCATAACCCCTTGGGGCCTCTAAACGGGTCTTGAGGGGTTTTTTGCTGAAAGGAGGAACTATATCCGGAT
ATCCCGCAAGAGGCCCGGCAGTACCGGCATAACCAAGCCTATGCCTACAGCATCCAGGGTGACGGTGCCG
AGGATGACGATGAGCGCATTGTTAGATTTCATACACGGTGCCTGACTGCGTTAGCAATTTAACTGTGATA
AACTACCGCATTAAAGCTTATCGATGATAAGCTGTCAAACATGAGAATTCTTGAAGACGAAAGGGCCTCG
TGATACGCCTATTTTTATAGGTTAATGTCATGATAATAATGGTTTCTTAGACGTCAGGTGGCACTTTTCG
GGGAAATGTGCGCGGAACCCCTATTTGTTTATTTTTCTAAATACATTCAAATATGTATCCGCTCATGAGA
CAATAACCCTGATAAATGCTTCAATAATATTGAAAAAGGAAGAGTATGAGTATTCAACATTTCCGTGTCG
CCCTTATTCCCTTTTTTGCGGCATTTTGCCTTCCTGTTTTTGCTCACCCAGAAACGCTGGTGAAAGTAAA
AGATGCTGAAGATCAGTTGGGTGCACGAGTGGGTTACATCGAACTGGATCTCAACAGCGGTAAGATCCTT
GAGAGTTTTCGCCCCGAAGAACGTTTTCCAATGATGAGCACTTTTAAAGTTCTGCTATGTGGCGCGGTAT
TATCCCGTGTTGACGCCGGGCAAGAGCAACTCGGTCGCCGCATACACTATTCTCAGAATGACTTGGTTGA
GTACTCACCAGTCACAGAAAAGCATCTTACGGATGGCATGACAGTAAGAGAATTATGCAGTGCTGCCATA
ACCATGAGTGATAACACTGCGGCCAACTTACTTCTGACAACGATCGGAGGACCGAAGGAGCTAACCGCTT
TTTTGCACAACATGGGGGATCATGTAACTCGCCTTGATCGTTGGGAACCGGAGCTGAATGAAGCCATACC
AAACGACGAGCGTGACACCACGATGCCTGCAGCAATGGCAACAACGTTGCGCAAACTATTAACTGGCGAA
CTACTTACTCTAGCTTCCCGGCAACAATTAATAGACTGGATGGAGGCGGATAAAGTTGCAGGACCACTTC
TGCGCTCGGCCCTTCCGGCTGGCTGGTTTATTGCTGATAAATCTGGAGCCGGTGAGCGTGGGTCTCGCGG
TATCATTGCAGCACTGGGGCCAGATGGTAAGCCCTCCCGTATCGTAGTTATCTACACGACGGGGAGTCAG
GCAACTATGGATGAACGAAATAGACAGATCGCTGAGATAGGTGCCTCACTGATTAAGCATTGGTAACTGT
CAGACCAAGTTTACTCATATATACTTTAGATTGATTTAAAACTTCATTTTTAATTTAAAAGGATCTAGGT
GAAGATCCTTTTTGATAATCTCATGACCAAAATCCCTTAACGTGAGTTTTCGTTCCACTGAGCGTCAGAC
CCCGTAGAAAAGATCAAAGGATCTTCTTGAGATCCTTTTTTTCTGCGCGTAATCTGCTGCTTGCAAACAA
AAAAACCACCGCTACCAGCGGTGGTTTGTTTGCCGGATCAAGAGCTACCAACTCTTTTTCCGAAGGTAAC
TGGCTTCAGCAGAGCGCAGATACCAAATACTGTCCTTCTAGTGTAGCCGTAGTTAGGCCACCACTTCAAG
AACTCTGTAGCACCGCCTACATACCTCGCTCTGCTAATCCTGTTACCAGTGGCTGCTGCCAGTGGCGATA
AGTCGTGTCTTACCGGGTTGGACTCAAGACGATAGTTACCGGATAAGGCGCAGCGGTCGGGCTGAACGGG
GGGTTCGTGCACACAGCCCAGCTTGGAGCGAACGACCTACACCGAACTGAGATACCTACAGCGTGAGCTA
TGAGAAAGCGCCACGCTTCCCGAAGGGAGAAAGGCGGACAGGTATCCGGTAAGCGGCAGGGTCGGAACAG
GAGAGCGCACGAGGGAGCTTCCAGGGGGAAACGCCTGGTATCTTTATAGTCCTGTCGGGTTTCGCCACCT
CTGACTTGAGCGTCGATTTTTGTGATGCTCGTCAGGGGGGCGGAGCCTATGGAAAAACGCCAGCAACGCG
GCCTTTTTACGGTTCCTGGCCTTTTGCTGGCCTTTTGCTCACATGTTCTTTCCTGCGTTATCCCCTGATT
CTGTGGATAACCGTATTACCGCCTTTGAGTGAGCTGATACCGCTCGCCGCAGCCGAACGACCGAGCGCAG
CGAGTCAGTGAGCGAGGAAGCGGAAGAGCGCCTGATGCGGTATTTTCTCCTTACGCATCTGTGCGGTATT
TCACACCGCAATGGTGCACTCTCAGTACAATCTGCTCTGATGCCGCATAGTTAAGCCAGTATACACTCCG
CTATCGCTACGTGACTGGGTCATGGCTGCGCCCCGACACCCGCCAACACCCGCTGACGCGCCCTGACGGG
CTTGTCTGCTCCCGGCATCCGCTTACAGACAAGCTGTGACCGTCTCCGGGAGCTGCATGTGTCAGAGGTT
TTCACCGTCATCACCGAAACGCGCGAGGCAGCTGCGGTAAAGCTCATCAGCGTGGTCGTGAAGCGATTCA
CAGATGTCTGCCTGTTCATCCGCGTCCAGCTCGTTGAGTTTCTCCAGAAGCGTTAATGTCTGGCTTCTGA
TAAAGCGGGCCATGTTAAGGGCGGTTTTTTCCTGTTTGGTCACTGATGCCTCCGTGTAAGGGGGATTTCT
GTTCATGGGGGTAATGATACCGATGAAACGAGAGAGGATGCTCACGATACGGGTTACTGATGATGAACAT
GCCCGGTTACTGGAACGTTGTGAGGGTAAACAACTGGCGGTATGGATGCGGCGGGACCAGAGAAAAATCA
CTCAGGGTCAATGCCAGCGCTTCGTTAATACAGATGTAGGTGTTCCACAGGGTAGCCAGCAGCATCCTGC
GATGCAGATCCGGAACATAATGGTGCAGGGCGCTGACTTCCGCGTTTCCAGACTTTACGAAACACGGAAA
CCGAAGACCATTCATGTTGTTGCTCAGGTCGCAGACGTTTTGCAGCAGCAGTCGCTTCACGTTCGCTCGC
GTATCGGTGATTCATTCTGCTAACCAGTAAGGCAACCCCGCCAGCCTAGCCGGGTCCTCAACGACAGGAG
CACGATCATGCGCACCCGTGGCCAGGACCCAACGCTGCCCGAGATGCGCCGCGTGCGGCTGCTGGAGATG
GCGGACGCGATGGATATGTTCTGCCAAGGGTTGGTTTGCGCATTCACAGTTCTCCGCAAGAATTGATTGG
CTCCAATTCTTGGAGTGGTGAATCCGTTAGCGAGGTGCCGCCGGCTTCCATTCAGGTCGAGGTGGCCCGG
CTCCATGCACCGCGACGCAACGCGGGGAGGCAGACAAGGTATAGGGCGGCGCCTACAATCCATGCCAACC
CGTTCCATGTGCTCGCCGAGGCGGCATAAATCGCCGTGACGATCAGCGGTCCAATGATCGAAGTTAGGCT
GGTAAGAGCCGCGAGCGATCCTTGAAGCTGTCCCTGATGGTCGTCATCTACCTGCCTGGACAGCATGGCC
TGCAACGCGGGCATCCCGATGCCGCCGGAAGCGAGAAGAATCATAATGGGGAAGGCCATCCAGCCTCGCG
TCGCGAACGCCAGCAAGACGTAGCCCAGCGCGTCGGCCGCCATGCCGGCGATAATGGCCTGCTTCTCGCC
GAAACGTTTGGTGGCGGGACCAGTGACGAAGGCTTGAGCGAGGGCGTGCAAGATTCCGAATACCGCAAGC
GACAGGCCGATCATCGTCGCGCTCCAGCGAAAGCGGTCCTCGCCGAAAATGACCCAGAGCGCTGCCGGCA
CCTGTCCTACGAGTTGCATGATAAAGAAGACAGTCATAAGTGCGGCGACGATAGTCATGCCCCGCGCCCA
CCGGAAGGAGCTGACTGGGTTGAAGGCTCTCAAGGGCATCGGTCGAGATCCCGGTGCCTAATGAGTGAGC
TAACTTACATTAATTGCGTTGCGCTCACTGCCCGCTTTCCAGTCGGGAAACCTGTCGTGCCAGCTGCATT
AATGAATCGGCCAACGCGCGGGGAGAGGCGGTTTGCGTATTGGGCGCCAGGGTGGTTTTTCTTTTCACCA
GTGAGACGGGCAACAGCTGATTGCCCTTCACCGCCTGGCCCTGAGAGAGTTGCAGCAAGCGGTCCACGCT
GGTTTGCCCCAGCAGGCGAAAATCCTGTTTGATGGTGGTTAACGGCGGGATATAACATGAGCTGTCTTCG
GTATCGTCGTATCCCACTACCGAGATATCCGCACCAACGCGCAGCCCGGACTCGGTAATGGCGCGCATTG
CGCCCAGCGCCATCTGATCGTTGGCAACCAGCATCGCAGTGGGAACGATGCCCTCATTCAGCATTTGCAT
GGTTTGTTGAAAACCGGACATGGCACTCCAGTCGCCTTCCCGTTCCGCTATCGGCTGAATTTGATTGCGA
GTGAGATATTTATGCCAGCCAGCCAGACGCAGACGCGCCGAGACAGAACTTAATGGGCCCGCTAACAGCG
CGATTTGCTGGTGACCCAATGCGACCAGATGCTCCACGCCCAGTCGCGTACCGTCTTCATGGGAGAAAAT
AATACTGTTGATGGGTGTCTGGTCAGAGACATCAAGAAATAACGCCGGAACATTAGTGCAGGCAGCTTCC
ACAGCAATGGCATCCTGGTCATCCAGCGGATAGTTAATGATCAGCCCACTGACGCGTTGCGCGAGAAGAT
TGTGCACCGCCGCTTTACAGGCTTCGACGCCGCTTCGTTCTACCATCGACACCACCACGCTGGCACCCAG
TTGATCGGCGCGAGATTTAATCGCCGCGACAATTTGCGACGGCGCGTGCAGGGCCAGACTGGAGGTGGCA
ACGCCAATCAGCAACGACTGTTTGCCCGCCAGTTGTTGTGCCACGCGGTTGGGAATGTAATTCAGCTCCG
CCATCGCCGCTTCCACTTTTTCCCGCGTTTTCGCAGAAACGTGGCTGGCCTGGTTCACCACGCGGGAAAC
GGTCTGATAAGAGACACCGGCATACTCTGCGACATCGTATAACGTTACTGGTTTCACATTCACCACCCTG
AATTGACTCTCTTCCGGGCGCTATCATGCCATACCGCGAAAGGTTTTGCGCCATTCGATGGTGTCCGGGA
TCTCGACGCTCTCCCTTATGCGACTCCTGCATTAGGAAGCAGCCCAGTAGTAGGTTGAGGCCGTTGAGCA
CCGCCGCCGCAAGGAATGGTGCATGCAAGGAGATGGCGCCCAACAGTCCCCCGGCCACGGGGCCTGCCAC
CATACCCACGCCGAAACAAGCGCTCATGAGCCCGAAGTGGCGAGCCCGATCTTCCCCATCGGTGATGTCG
GCGATATAGGCGCCAGCAACCGCACCTGTGGCGCCGGTGATGCCGGCCACGATGCGTCCGGCGTAGAGGA
TCGAGATCTCGATCCCGCGAAAT
Features (pLannotate 1.2.2; 19 found; start..end, strand, type, name):
      1..19      +  promoter       T7 promoter: promoter for bacteriophage T7 RNA polymerase
     20..44      +  protein_bind   lac operator: The lac repressor binds to the lac operator to inhibit transcription in E. coli. This inhibition can be relieved by adding lactose or isopropyl-β-D-thiogalactopyranoside (IPTG). lac repressor encoded by lacI
     59..81      +  RBS            RBS: efficient ribosome binding site from bacteriophage T7 gene 10 (Olins and Rangwala, 1989)
    116..280     +  CDS            spg (fragment): SPG1_STRSG - Experimental evidence at protein level: Swiss-Prot protein existence level 1. Binds to the constant Fc region of IgG with high affinity. From Streptococcus sp. group G.
    291..340     +  CDS            SET1 (fragment): solubility-enhancement tag derived from T7 phage gene 10B
    348..395     +  terminator     T7 terminator: transcription terminator for bacteriophage T7 RNA polymerase
    418..522     -  CDS            TcR (fragment): tetracycline efflux protein; tet; confers resistance to tetracycline
    570..598     -  promoter       tet promoter: E. coli promoter for tetracycline efflux protein gene
    711..815     +  promoter       AmpR promoter: bla
    816..1676    +  CDS            AmpR: β-lactamase; bla; confers resistance to ampicillin, carbenicillin, and related antibiotics
   1847..2435    +  rep_origin     ori: high-copy-number ColE1/pMB1/pBR322/pUC origin of replication
   2621..2760    -  misc_feature   bom: basis of mobility region from pBR322
   2862..3053    -  CDS            rop: Rop protein, which maintains plasmids at low copy number; rop
   3070..3450    +  CDS            YPB1_ECOLX: Protein predicted: Swiss-Prot protein existence level 4. From Escherichia coli.
   3692..4316    -  CDS            TcR (fragment): tetracycline efflux protein; tet; confers resistance to tetracycline
   4331..4352    -  protein_bind   CAP binding site: CAP binding activates transcription in the presence of cAMP. E. coli catabolite activator protein
   4365..5447    -  CDS            lacI: lac repressor; lacI; The lac repressor binds to the lac operator to inhibit transcription in E. coli. This inhibition can be relieved by adding lactose or isopropyl-β-D-thiogalactopyranoside (IPTG).
   5448..5525    -  promoter       lacI promoter: lacI
   5533..5812    -  CDS            TcR (fragment): tetracycline efflux protein; tet; confers resistance to tetracycline
