[The description below was written by a language model from this plasmid's Addgene catalogue record and pLannotate feature annotations shown in this document.]
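Description:
pET-11a (D3 - I7L) is a bacterial expression plasmid built on the Novagen pET-11a backbone for T7-driven production of a small engineered protein in E. coli. It is maintained under ampicillin selection through the β-lactamase (AmpR) gene and its own promoter, and it replicates from a ColE1/pMB1-type origin accompanied by the pBR322 bom region and the rop gene. The catalogue lists the plasmid as high copy, although Rop normally moderates copy number. Several tetracycline-resistance fragments and a tet promoter appear in the annotation. These are non-functional pBR322 remnants in the backbone rather than a usable marker.

The insert, cloned between NdeI and BamHI sites that both remain intact, encodes a variant of the B1 domain of streptococcal protein G (GB1). It is described as the DANCER-3 mutant carrying an I7L reversion, which leaves the substitutions Y3F, A34F, V39L and V54I relative to wild-type GB1. An N-terminal 6xHis tag is recorded for affinity purification. The feature table does not annotate it separately, but there is room for it between the start of the reading frame and the spg-matching segment.

Transcription comes from a T7 promoter followed directly by a lac operator. Translation uses the phage T7 gene 10 ribosome binding site, and a T7 terminator closes the unit. The plasmid-borne lacI gene supplies repressor, so expression stays low until IPTG induction in a host that provides T7 RNA polymerase. A short match to a T7 gene 10-derived tag lies downstream of the insert and is probably residual vector sequence rather than part of the product.

The associated work concerns the origin of conformational dynamics in a globular protein, so this reversion mutant appears intended for recombinant production to test the contribution of position 7.
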