Addgene plasmid #136605: pET-11a (D3 - I7L)
Purpose: Expresses DANCER-3 mutant (reversion I7L)
Depositing lab: Roberto Chica. Depositing organization: University of Ottawa. Publication: Origin of conformational dynamics in a globular protein. Damry AM, Mayer MM, Broom A, Goto NK, Chica RA. Commun Biol. 2019 Nov 26;2:433. doi: 10.1038/s42003-019-0681-2. eCollection 2019. PubMed 31799435.
Backbone
  Vector backbone: pET-11a
  Backbone manufacturer: Novagen
  Backbone size w/o insert (bp): 5677
  Vector type: Bacterial Expression
Growth in bacteria
  Bacterial resistance: Ampicillin, 100 μg/mL
  Growth temperature: 37°C
  Growth strain: DH5alpha
  Copy number: High Copy
Gene/Insert
  Gene/Insert name: DANCER-3 mutant (I7L reversion) (alt name: Streptococcal protein G, domain B1 mutant)
  Species: Streptococcal bacteria
  Insert size (bp): 168
  Mutation: Mutation from GB1 WT: Y3F-A34F-V39L-V54I
  Promoter: T7 promoter
  Tag / fusion protein: 6x-Histag (N terminal on insert)
  Cloning method: Restriction Enzyme; 5′ cloning site Nde1 (not destroyed); 3′ cloning site BamHI (not destroyed)
  Sequencing primers: 5′ NdeI restriction site; 3′ BamHI restriction site
Terms and licenses: Academic/Nonprofit Terms; Industry Terms: Not Available to Industry
How to cite: pET-11a (D3 - I7L) was a gift from Roberto Chica (Addgene plasmid # 136605 ; http://n2t.net/addgene:136605 ; RRID:Addgene_136605)
